>Addgene plasmid #229382 | pXTK145 [Linker_MCS-L10_PartType8-0] | addgene full sequence | sequence record 464864 | Addgene NGS Result
TTGAGATCCTTTTTTTCTGCGCGTAATCTGCTGCTTGCAAACAAAAAAACCACCGCTACCAGCGGTGGTT
TGTTTGCCGGATCAAGAGCTACCAACTCTTTTTCCGAAGGTAACTGGCTTCAGCAGAGCGCAGATACCAA
ATACTGTTCTTCTAGTGTAGCCGTAGTTAGGCCACCACTTCAAGAACTCTGTAGCACCGCCTACATACCT
CGCTCTGCTAATCCTGTTACCAGTGGCTGCTGCCAGTGGCGATAAGTCGTGTCTTACCGGGTTGGACTCA
AGACGATAGTTACCGGATAAGGCGCAGCGGTCGGGCTGAACGGGGGGTTCGTGCACACAGCCCAGCTTGG
AGCGAACGACCTACACCGAACTGAGATACCTACAGCGTGAGCTATGAGAAAGCGCCACGCTTCCCGAAGG
GAGAAAGGCGGACAGGTATCCGGTAAGCGGCAGGGTCGGAACAGGAGAGCGCACGAGGGAGCTTCCAGGG
GGAAACGCCTGGTATCTTTATAGTCCTGTCGGGTTTCGCCACCTCTGACTTGAGCGTCGATTTTTGTGAT
GCTCGTCAGGGGGGCGGAGCCTATGGAAAAACGCCAGCAACGCGAGTCGGTCTCTGCTGGCGGCCGCAAG
CTTGCATGCCTGCAGGTCGACTCTAGAGGATCCCCGGGTACCGAGCTCGAATTCGCGCGGCCGCGGCCTA
GGCGGCCCCGATGAGACCAGAGTAGCCCGCCTAATGAGCGGGCTTTTTTTTAATTCCCCTATTTGTTTAT
TTTTCTAAATACATTCAAATATGTATCCGCTCATGAGACAATAACCCTGATAAATGCTTCAATAATATTG
AAAAAGGAAGAGTATGAGCATTCAGCATTTTCGTGTGGCGCTGATTCCGTTTTTTGCGGCGTTTTGCCTG
CCGGTGTTTGCGCATCCGGAAACCCTGGTGAAAGTGAAAGATGCGGAAGATCAACTGGGTGCGCGCGTGG
GCTATATTGAACTGGATCTGAACAGCGGCAAAATTCTGGAATCTTTTCGTCCGGAAGAACGTTTTCCGAT
GATGAGCACCTTTAAAGTGCTGCTGTGCGGTGCGGTTCTGAGCCGTGTGGATGCGGGCCAGGAACAACTG
GGCCGTCGTATTCATTATAGCCAGAACGATCTGGTGGAATATAGCCCGGTGACCGAAAAACATCTGACCG
ATGGCATGACCGTGCGTGAACTGTGCAGCGCGGCGATTACCATGAGCGATAACACCGCGGCGAACCTGCT
GCTGACGACCATTGGCGGTCCGAAAGAACTGACCGCGTTTCTGCATAACATGGGCGATCATGTGACCCGT
CTGGATCGTTGGGAACCGGAACTGAACGAAGCGATTCCGAACGATGAACGTGATACCACCATGCCGGCAG
CAATGGCGACCACCCTGCGTAAACTGCTGACGGGTGAGCTGCTGACCCTGGCAAGCCGCCAGCAACTGAT
TGATTGGATGGAAGCGGATAAAGTGGCGGGTCCGCTGCTGCGTAGCGCGCTGCCGGCTGGCTGGTTTATT
GCGGATAAAAGCGGTGCGGGCGAACGTGGCAGCCGTGGCATTATTGCGGCGCTGGGCCCGGATGGTAAAC
CGAGCCGTATTGTGGTGATTTATACCACCGGCAGCCAGGCGACGATGGATGAACGTAACCGTCAGATTGC
GGAAATTGGCGCGAGCCTGATTAAACATTGGTAAACCGATACAATTAAAGGCTCCTTTTGGAGCCTTTTT
TTTTGGACGACCCTTGTCAGATCAAAGGATCTTC
Features (pLannotate 1.2.2; 5 found; start..end, strand, type, name):
      1..589     +  rep_origin     ori: high-copy-number ColE1/pMB1/pBR322/pUC origin of replication
    628..684     -  misc_feature   MCS: pUC18/19 multiple cloning site
    762..853     +  promoter       AmpR promoter: bla
    854..1711    +  CDS            bla: BLAT_ECOLX - Experimental evidence at protein level: Swiss-Prot protein existence level 1. TEM-type are the most prevalent beta-lactamases in enterobacteria; they hydrolyze the beta-lactam bond in susceptible beta-lactam antibiotics, thus conferring resistance to penicillins and cephalosporins. TEM-3 and TEM-4 are capable of hydrolyzing cefotaxime and ceftazidime. TEM-5 is capable of hydrolyzing ceftazidime. TEM-6 is capable of hydrolyzing ceftazidime and aztreonam. TEM-8/CAZ-2, TEM- 16/CAZ-7 and TEM-24/CAZ-6 are markedly active against ceftazidime. IRT- 4 shows resistance to beta-lactamase in
   1718..1757    +  terminator     fd terminator: central terminator from bacteriophage fd (Otsuka and Kunisawa, 1982)
