[The description below was written by a language model from this plasmid's Addgene catalogue record and pLannotate feature annotations shown in this document.]
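Description:
pXTK145 [Linker_MCS-L10_PartType8-0] is a small part plasmid (about 1.8 kb) from the XanthoMoClo toolkit, a modular Golden Gate cloning system developed for genetic work in the bacterial genera Xanthobacter and Roseixanthobacter. It is built on the pXTK backbone and catalogued as a bacterial expression vector, although it serves as a storage and donor plasmid for a single synthetic part rather than as an expression construct. It is maintained in E. coli under ampicillin selection. The TEM-type beta-lactamase gene (bla) is driven by its native AmpR promoter and followed by the bacteriophage fd central terminator. Replication relies on a ColE1/pMB1-family origin. The feature annotation calls this origin high-copy, whereas the catalogue entry lists the plasmid as low copy, and the record does not resolve this discrepancy.

The payload is a synthetic linker, MCS-L10, designated as part type 8-0 in the toolkit's position scheme. In the feature table it corresponds to a short segment in reverse orientation, matching the pUC18/19 multiple cloning site and lying between the origin and the resistance cassette. No promoter, coding sequence, tag or reporter is associated with the insert. In modular cloning systems of this kind, linker parts generally occupy a defined slot in a hierarchical assembly, here bringing a set of conventional restriction sites into the assembled vector. The record does not state which Type IIS enzyme releases the part, what the flanking overhangs are, or what "L10" means. The annotation also shows no Type IIS sites, and the cloning sites are recorded as unknown.
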