Addgene plasmid #229382: pXTK145 [Linker_MCS-L10_PartType8-0]
Purpose: XanthoMoClo Golden Gate Part Plasmid for cloning, contains Linker_MCS-L10_PartType8-0
Depositing lab: Michael Springer. Depositing organization: Harvard Medical School. Publication: XanthoMoClo horizontal line A Robust Modular Cloning Genetic Toolkit for the Genera Xanthobacter and Roseixanthobacter. Soltysiak MPM, Ory ALH, Lee AD, Christophersen CE, Jalihal AP, Springer M. ACS Synth Biol. 2025 Apr 18;14(4):1173-1190. doi: 10.1021/acssynbio.4c00806. Epub 2025 Mar 13. PubMed 40080684.
Backbone
  Vector backbone: pXTK
  Vector type: Bacterial Expression
Growth in bacteria
  Bacterial resistance: Ampicillin, 100 μg/mL
  Growth temperature: 37°C
  Growth strain: DH5alpha
  Copy number: Low Copy
Gene/Insert
  Gene/Insert name: MCS-L10 Linker (alt name: Linker_MCS-L10_PartType8-0)
  Species: Synthetic
  Cloning method: Restriction Enzyme; 5′ cloning site unknown (unknown if destroyed)
Terms and licenses: Academic/Nonprofit Terms; Industry Terms: Not Available to Industry
How to cite: pXTK145 [Linker_MCS-L10_PartType8-0] was a gift from Michael Springer (Addgene plasmid # 229382 ; http://n2t.net/addgene:229382 ; RRID:Addgene_229382)
